Addgene plasmid #124620: GluR2_adRNA(1,20,6)-ADAR2
Purpose: Expresses adRNA (1,20,6) targeting the RAB7A transcript along with the ADAR2
Depositing lab: Prashant Mali. Depositing organization: University of California, San Diego (UCSD). Publication: In vivo RNA editing of point mutations via RNA-guided adenosine deaminases. Katrekar D, Chen G, Meluzzi D, Ganesh A, Worlikar A, Shih YR, Varghese S, Mali P. Nat Methods. 2019 Mar;16(3):239-242. doi: 10.1038/s41592-019-0323-0. Epub 2019 Feb 8. PubMed 30737497.
Backbone
  Vector backbone: Unknown
  Backbone size w/o insert (bp): 4700
  Vector type: Mammalian Expression, AAV
Growth in bacteria
  Bacterial resistance: Kanamycin, 50 μg/mL
  Growth temperature: 37°C
  Growth strain: NEB Stable
  Copy number: Unknown
Gene/Insert
  Gene/Insert name: ADAR2
  Species: H. sapiens (human)
  Insert size (bp): 2106
  Promoter: CMV
  Cloning method: Gibson Cloning
  Sequencing primers: 5′ CMV Forward; 3′ TCCTTCCGTGTTTCAGTTAGCC
Terms and licenses: Academic/Nonprofit Terms; Industry Terms: Not Available to Industry
Depositor comments: Also expresses 2 copies of GluR2_adRNA(1,20,6) from human and mouse U6 promoters
How to cite: GluR2_adRNA(1,20,6)-ADAR2 was a gift from Prashant Mali (Addgene plasmid # 124620 ; http://n2t.net/addgene:124620 ; RRID:Addgene_124620)
