[The description below was written by a language model from this plasmid's Addgene catalogue record and pLannotate feature annotations shown in this document.]
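Description:
GluR2_adRNA(1,20,6)-ADAR2 is an AAV transfer plasmid for mammalian expression that combines an RNA-editing enzyme and its guide RNAs in a single vector genome. The backbone is recorded as unknown. The sequenced plasmid of about 6.9 kb is propagated in E. coli through a high-copy ColE1/pUC-type origin and selected with kanamycin via an aph(3')-Ia gene. Remnants of lacZα, lac regulatory elements, rop, bom and an RSF origin are annotated outside the viral cassette and appear to be backbone carry-over.

Two AAV2 inverted terminal repeats flank the payload, allowing the intervening DNA to be packaged into recombinant AAV when replication and capsid functions are supplied in trans. Within the ITRs, a human U6 and a mouse U6 RNA polymerase III promoter sit in tandem. According to the depositor, each drives one copy of the GluR2_adRNA(1,20,6), an ADAR-recruiting guide RNA directed against the RAB7A transcript. The guide sequences themselves are not annotated in the feature table. Downstream, the CMV enhancer and promoter drive the ADAR2 open reading frame of about 2.1 kb, followed by an HSV TK polyadenylation signal. The catalogue lists the insert as human. The automated annotation matched it to the rat Adarb1/RED1 entry, which probably reflects homology between orthologues rather than a different species of origin.

ADAR2 deaminates adenosine to inosine in double-stranded RNA, so co-expressing it with the adRNA directs site-specific A-to-I editing of the target mRNA. The construct serves for testing RNA-guided editing in transfected mammalian cells or after AAV delivery.
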