Features (pLannotate 1.2.2; 22 found; start..end, strand, type, name):
      1..589     -  rep_origin     ori: high-copy-number ColE1/pMB1/pBR322/pUC origin of replication
    760..1575    -  CDS            KanR: aminoglycoside phosphotransferase; aph(3')-Ia; confers resistance to kanamycin in bacteria or G418 (Geneticin®) in eukaryotes
   1576..1680    -  promoter       AmpR promoter: bla
   1775..1810    +  CDS            rop (fragment): Rop protein, which maintains plasmids at low copy number; rop
   1912..2011    +  misc_feature   bom (fragment): basis of mobility region from pBR322
   2017..2174    -  CDS            lacZα (fragment): LacZα fragment of β-galactosidase; lacZ fragment
   2192..2214    -  CDS            lacZα (fragment): LacZα fragment of β-galactosidase; lacZ fragment
   2215..2355    -  repeat_region  AAV2 ITR: inverted terminal repeat of adeno-associated virus serotype 2 inverted
   2374..2614    +  promoter       U6 promoter: RNA polymerase III promoter for human U6 snRNA
   2720..3033    +  promoter       U6 promoter: RNA polymerase III promoter for mouse U6 snRNA (Das et al., 1988)
   3112..3133    -  protein_bind   attB2 (fragment): mutant version of attB; recombination site for the Gateway® BP reaction BP Clonase™
   3151..3530    +  enhancer       CMV enhancer: human cytomegalovirus immediate early enhancer
   3531..3734    +  promoter       CMV promoter: human cytomegalovirus (CMV) immediate early promoter
   3852..5954    +  CDS            Adarb1: RED1_RAT - Also known as Red1. Experimental evidence at protein level: Swiss-Prot protein existence level 1. Catalyzes the hydrolytic deamination of adenosine to inosine in double-stranded RNA (dsRNA) referred to as A-to-I RNA editing. This may affect gene expression and function in a number of ways that include mRNA translation by changing codons and hence the amino acid sequence of proteins; pre-mRNA splicing by altering splice site recognition sequences; RNA stability by changing sequences involved in nuclease recognition; genetic stability in the case of RNA virus genomes by changing seque
   6056..6104    +  polyA_signal   HSV TK poly(A) signal: herpes simplex virus thymidine kinase polyadenylation signal (Cole and Stacy, 1985)
   6195..6211    -  polyA_signal   bGH poly(A) signal (fragment): bovine growth hormone polyadenylation signal
   6319..6459    +  repeat_region  AAV2 ITR: inverted terminal repeat of adeno-associated virus serotype 2 inverted
   6523..6539    -  protein_bind   lac operator: The lac repressor binds to the lac operator to inhibit transcription in E. coli. This inhibition can be relieved by adding lactose or isopropyl-β-D-thiogalactopyranoside (IPTG). lac repressor encoded by lacI
   6547..6577    -  promoter       lac promoter: promoter for the E. coli lac operon
   6592..6613    -  protein_bind   CAP binding site: CAP binding activates transcription in the presence of cAMP. E. coli catabolite activator protein
   6626..6718    -  CDS            lacI (fragment): lac repressor; lacI; The lac repressor binds to the lac operator to inhibit transcription in E. coli. This inhibition can be relieved by adding lactose or isopropyl-β-D-thiogalactopyranoside (IPTG).
   6720..6853    -  rep_origin     RSF ori (fragment): Plasmids containing the RSF 1030 origin of replication can be propagated in E. coli cells that contain additional plasmids with compatible origins.
>Addgene plasmid #124620 | GluR2_adRNA(1,20,6)-ADAR2 | addgene full sequence | sequence record 244509 | Addgene NGS Result
TTTCCATAGGCTCCGCCCCCCTGACGAGCATCACAAAAATCGACGCTCAAGTCAGAGGTGGCGAAACCCG
ACAGGACTATAAAGATACCAGGCGTTTCCCCCTGGAAGCTCCCTCGTGCGCTCTCCTGTTCCGACCCTGC
CGCTTACCGGATACCTGTCCGCCTTTCTCCCTTCGGGAAGCGTGGCGCTTTCTCATAGCTCACGCTGTAG
GTATCTCAGTTCGGTGTAGGTCGTTCGCTCCAAGCTGGGCTGTGTGCACGAACCCCCCGTTCAGCCCGAC
CGCTGCGCCTTATCCGGTAACTATCGTCTTGAGTCCAACCCGGTAAGACACGACTTATCGCCACTGGCAG
CAGCCACTGGTAACAGGATTAGCAGAGCGAGGTATGTAGGCGGTGCTACAGAGTTCTTGAAGTGGTGGCC
TAACTACGGCTACACTAGAAGAACAGTATTTGGTATCTGCGCTCTGCTGAAGCCAGTTACCTTCGGAAAA
AGAGTTGGTAGCTCTTGATCCGGCAAACAAACCACCGCTGGTAGCGGTGGTTTTTTTGTTTGCAAGCAGC
AGATTACGCGCAGAAAAAAAGGATCTCAAGAAGATCCTTTGATCTTTTCTACGGGGTCTGACGCTCAGTG
GAACGAAAACTCACGTTAAGGGATTTTGGTCATGAGATTATCAAAAAGGATCTTCACCTAGATCCTTTTA
AATTAAAAATGAAGTTTTAAATCAATCTAAAGTATATATGAGTAAACTTGGTCTGACAGTTAGAAAAACT
CATCGAGCATCAAATGAAACTGCAATTTATTCATATCAGGATTATCAATACCATATTTTTGAAAAAGCCG
TTTCTGTAATGAAGGAGAAAACTCACCGAGGCAGTTCCATAGGATGGCAAGATCCTGGTATCGGTCTGCG
ATTCCGACTCGTCCAACATCAATACAACCTATTAATTTCCCCTCGTCAAAAATAAGGTTATCAAGTGAGA
AATCACCATGAGTGACGACTGAATCCGGTGAGAATGGCAAAAGTTTATGCATTTCTTTCCAGACTTGTTC
AACAGGCCAGCCATTACGCTCGTCATCAAAATCACTCGCATCAACCAAACCGTTATTCATTCGTGATTGC
GCCTGAGCGAGACGAAATACGCGATCGCTGTTAAAAGGACAATTACAAACAGGAATCGAATGCAACCGGC
GCAGGAACACTGCCAGCGCATCAACAATATTTTCACCTGAATCAGGATATTCTTCTAATACCTGGAATGC
TGTTTTCCCAGGGATCGCAGTGGTGAGTAACCATGCATCATCAGGAGTACGGATAAAATGCTTGATGGTC
GGAAGAGGCATAAATTCCGTCAGCCAGTTTAGTCTGACCATCTCATCTGTAACATCATTGGCAACGCTAC
CTTTGCCATGTTTCAGAAACAACTCTGGCGCATCGGGCTTCCCATACAATCGATAGATTGTCGCACCTGA
TTGCCCGACATTATCGCGAGCCCATTTATACCCATATAAATCAGCATCCATGTTGGAATTTAATCGCGGC
CTAGAGCAAGACGTTTCCCGTTGAATATGGCTCATACTCTTCCTTTTTCAATATTATTGAAGCATTTATC
AGGGTTATTGTCTCATGAGCGGATACATATTTGAATGTATTTAGAAAAATAAACAAATAGGGGTTCCGCG
CACATTTCCCCGAAAAGTGCCACCTGACGTCTAAGAAACCATTATTATCATGACATTAACCTATAAAAAT
AGGCGTATCACGAGGCCCTTTCGTCTCGCGCGTTTCGGTGATGACGGTGAAAACCTCTGACACATGCAGC
TCCCGGAGACGGTCACAGCTTGTCTGTAAGCGGATGCCGGGAGCAGACAAGCCCGTCAGGGCGCGTCAGC
GGGTGTTGGCGGGTGTCGGGGCTGGCTTAACTATGCGGCATCAGAGCAGATTGTACTGAGAGTGCACCAT
ATGCGGTGTGAAATACCGCACAGATGCGTAAGGAGAAAATACCGCATCAGGCGCCATTCGCCATTCAGGC
TGCGCAACTGTTGGGAAGGGCGATCGGTGCGGGCCTCTTCGCTATTACGCCAGCTGGCGAAAGGGGGATG
TGCTGCAAGGCGATTAAGTTGGGTAACGCCAGGGTTTTCCCAGTCACGACGTTGTAAAACGACGGCCAGT
GAATTGACGCGCCATTGGGATGTTGTAAAACGACGGCCAGTGAACCTGCAGGCAGCTGCGCGCTCGCTCG
CTCACTGAGGCCGCCCGGGCAAAGCCCGGGCGTCGGGCGACCTTTGGTCGCCCGGCCTCAGTGAGCGAGC
GAGCGCGCAGAGAGGGAGTGGCCAACTCCATCACTAGGGGTTCCTGCGGCCGCACGCGTGGAGGAGGGCC
TATTTCCCATGATTCCTTCATATTTGCATATACGATACAAGGCTGTTAGAGAGATAATTAGAATTAATTT
GACTGTAAACACAAAGATATTAGTACAAAATACGTGACGTAGAAAGTAATAATTTCTTGGGTAGTTTGCA
GTTTTAAAATTATGTTTTAAAATGGACTATCATATGCTTACCGTAACTTGAAAGTATTTCGATTTCTTGG
CTTTATATATCTTGTGGAAAGGACGAAACACCGTGGAATAGTATAACAATATGCTAAATGTTGTTATAGT
ATCCCACTGCCGCCAGCTGGATTTCCCTTTTTTCGTACTGAGTCGCCCAGTCTCAGATAGATCCGACGCC
GCCATCTCTAGGCCCGCGCCGGCCCCCTCGCACAGACTTGTGGGAGAAGCTCGGCTACTCCCCTGCCCCG
GTTAATTTGCATATAATATTTCCTAGTAACTATAGAGGCTTAATGTGCGATAAAAGACAGATAATCTGTT
CTTTTTAATACTAGCTACATTTTACATGATAGGCTTGGATTTCTATAAGAGATACAAATACTAAATTATT
ATTTTAAAAAACAGCACAAAAGGAAACTCACCCTAACTGTAAAGTAATTGTGTGTTTTGAGACTATAAAT
ATCCCTTGGAGAAAAGCCTTGTTTGGTGGAATAGTATAACAATATGCTAAATGTTGTTATAGTATCCCAC
TGCCGCCAGCTGGATTTCCCTTTTTTCCTAGACCCAGCTTTCTTGTACAAAGTTGGCATTAATACGCGTT
GACATTGATTATTGACTAGTTATTAATAGTAATCAATTACGGGGTCATTAGTTCATAGCCCATATATGGA
GTTCCGCGTTACATAACTTACGGTAAATGGCCCGCCTGGCTGACCGCCCAACGACCCCCGCCCATTGACG
TCAATAATGACGTATGTTCCCATAGTAACGCCAATAGGGACTTTCCATTGACGTCAATGGGTGGAGTATT
TACGGTAAACTGCCCACTTGGCAGTACATCAAGTGTATCATATGCCAAGTACGCCCCCTATTGACGTCAA
TGACGGTAAATGGCCCGCCTGGCATTATGCCCAGTACATGACCTTATGGGACTTTCCTACTTGGCAGTAC
ATCTACGTATTAGTCATCGCTATTACCATGGTGATGCGGTTTTGGCAGTACATCAATGGGCGTGGATAGC
GGTTTGACTCACGGGGATTTCCAAGTCTCCACCCCATTGACGTCAATGGGAGTTTGTTTTGGCACCAAAA
TCAACGGGACTTTCCAAAATGTCGTAACAACTCCGCCCCATTGACGCAAATGGGCGGTAGGCGTGTACGG
TGGGAGGTCTATATAAGCAGAGCTCGTTTAGTGAACCGTCAGATCGCCTGGAGACGCCATCCACGCTGTT
TTGACCTCCATAGAAGACACCGGGACCGATCCAGCCTCCGGACTCTAGAGGATCGAACCCTTAAGGCCAC
CATGGATATAGAAGATGAAGAAAACATGAGTTCCAGCAGCACTGATGTGAAGGAAAACCGCAATCTGGAC
AACGTGTCCCCCAAGGATGGCAGCACACCTGGGCCTGGCGAGGGCTCTCAGCTCTCCAATGGGGGTGGTG
GTGGCCCCGGCAGAAAGCGGCCCCTGGAGGAGGGCAGCAATGGCCACTCCAAGTACCGCCTGAAGAAAAG
GAGGAAAACACCAGGGCCCGTCCTCCCCAAGAACGCCCTGATGCAGCTGAATGAGATCAAGCCTGGTTTG
CAGTACACACTCCTGTCCCAGACTGGGCCCGTGCACGCGCCTTTGTTTGTCATGTCTGTGGAGGTGAATG
GCCAGGTTTTTGAGGGCTCTGGTCCCACAAAGAAAAAGGCAAAACTCCATGCTGCTGAGAAGGCCTTGAG
GTCTTTCGTTCAGTTTCCTAATGCCTCTGAGGCCCACCTGGCCATGGGGAGGACCCTGTCTGTCAACACG
GACTTCACATCTGACCAGGCCGACTTCCCTGACACGCTCTTCAATGGTTTTGAAACTCCTGACAAGGCGG
AGCCTCCCTTTTACGTGGGCTCCAATGGGGATGACTCCTTCAGTTCCAGCGGGGACCTCAGCTTGTCTGC
TTCCCCGGTGCCTGCCAGCCTAGCCCAGCCTCCTCTCCCTGTCTTACCACCATTCCCACCCCCGAGTGGG
AAGAATCCCGTGATGATCTTGAACGAACTGCGCCCAGGACTCAAGTATGACTTCCTCTCCGAGAGCGGGG
AGAGCCATGCCAAGAGCTTCGTCATGTCTGTGGTCGTGGATGGTCAGTTCTTTGAAGGCTCGGGGAGAAA
CAAGAAGCTTGCCAAGGCCCGGGCTGCGCAGTCTGCCCTGGCCGCCATTTTTAACTTGCACTTGGATCAG
ACGCCATCTCGCCAGCCTATTCCCAGTGAGGGTCTTCAGCTGCATTTACCGCAGGTTTTAGCTGACGCTG
TCTCACGCCTGGTCCTGGGTAAGTTTGGTGACCTGACCGACAACTTCTCCTCCCCTCACGCTCGCAGAAA
AGTGCTGGCTGGAGTCGTCATGACAACAGGCACAGATGTTAAAGATGCCAAGGTGATAAGTGTTTCTACA
GGAACAAAATGTATTAATGGTGAATACATGAGTGATCGTGGCCTTGCATTAAATGACTGCCATGCAGAAA
TAATATCTCGGAGATCCTTGCTCAGATTTCTTTATACACAACTTGAGCTTTACTTAAATAACAAAGATGA
TCAAAAAAGATCCATCTTTCAGAAATCAGAGCGAGGGGGGTTTAGGCTGAAGGAGAATGTCCAGTTTCAT
CTGTACATCAGCACCTCTCCCTGTGGAGATGCCAGAATCTTCTCACCACATGAGCCAATCCTGGAAGAAC
CAGCAGATAGACACCCAAATCGTAAAGCAAGAGGACAGCTACGGACCAAAATAGAGTCTGGTGAGGGGAC
GATTCCAGTGCGCTCCAATGCGAGCATCCAAACGTGGGACGGGGTGCTGCAAGGGGAGCGGCTGCTCACC
ATGTCCTGCAGTGACAAGATTGCACGCTGGAACGTGGTGGGCATCCAGGGATCCCTGCTCAGCATTTTCG
TGGAGCCCATTTACTTCTCGAGCATCATCCTGGGCAGCCTTTACCACGGGGACCACCTTTCCAGGGCCAT
GTACCAGCGGATCTCCAACATAGAGGACCTGCCACCTCTCTACACCCTCAACAAGCCTTTGCTCAGTGGC
ATCAGCAATGCAGAAGCACGGCAGCCAGGGAAGGCCCCCAACTTCAGTGTCAACTGGACGGTAGGCGACT
CCGCTATTGAGGTCATCAACGCCACGACTGGGAAGGATGAGCTGGGCCGCGCGTCCCGCCTGTGTAAGCA
CGCGTTGTACTGTCGCTGGATGCGTGTGCACGGCAAGGTTCCCTCCCACTTACTACGCTCCAAGATTACC
AAGCCCAACGTGTACCATGAGTCCAAGCTGGCGGCAAAGGAGTACCAGGCCGCCAAGGCGCGTCTGTTCA
CAGCCTTCATCAAGGCGGGGCTGGGGGCCTGGGTGGAGAAGCCCACCGAGCAGGACCAGTTCTCACTCAC
GCCCTGACTTAAGGGTTCGATCCCTACTGGTTAGTAATGAGTTTAAACGGGGGAGGCTAACTGAAACACG
GAAGGAGACAATACCGGAAGGAACCCGCGCTATGACGGCAATAAAAAGACAGAATAAAACGCACGGGTGT
TGGGTCGTTTGTTCATAAACGCGGGGTTCGGTCCCAGGGCTGGCACTCTGTCGATACCCCACCGAGACCC
CATTGGGGCCAATACGCCCGCGTTTCTTCCTTTTCCCCACCCCACCCCCCAAGTTCGGGTGAAGGCCCAG
GGCTCGCAGCCAACGTCGGGGCGGCAGGCCCTGCCATAGCAGATCTGCGCTGATTTTGTAGGTAACCACG
TGCGGACCGAGCGGCCGCAGGAACCCCTAGTGATGGAGTTGGCCACTCCCTCTCTGCGCGCTCGCTCGCT
CACTGAGGCCGGGCGACCAAAGGTCGCCCGACGCCCGGGCTTTGCCCGGGCGGCCTCAGTGAGCGAGCGA
GCGCGCAGCTGCCTGCAGGCTTGGATCCCAATGGCGCGCCGAGCTTGGCTCGAGCATGGTCATAGCTGTT
TCCTGTGTGAAATTGTTATCCGCTCACAATTCCACACAACATACGAGCCGGAAGCATAAAGTGTAAAGCC
TGGGGTGCCTAATGAGTGAGCTAACTCACATTAATTGCGTTGCGCTCACTGCCCGCTTTCCAGTCGGGAA
ACCTGTCGTGCCAGCTGCATTAATGAATCGGCCAACGCGCGGGGAGAGGCGGTTTGCGTATTGGGCGCTC
TTCCGCTTCCTCGCTCACTGACTCGCTGCGCTCGGTCGTTCGGCTGCGGCGAGCGGTATCAGCTCACTCA
AAGGCGGTAATACGGTTATCCACAGAATCAGGGGATAACGCAGGAAAGAACATGTGAGCAAAAGGCCAGC
AAAAGGCCAGGAACCGTAAAAAGGCCGCGTTGCTGGCGTT
