>Addgene plasmid #124620 | GluR2_adRNA(1,20,6)-ADAR2 | depositor partial sequence | sequence record 238414 | CMV Forward
ATGGATATAGAAGATGAAGAAAACATGAGTTCCAGCAGCACTGATGTGAAGGAAAACCGCAATCTGGACA
ACGTGTCCCCCAAGGATGGCAGCACACCTGGGCCTGGCGAGGGCTCTCAGCTCTCCAATGGGGGTGGTGG
TGGCCCCGGCAGAAAGCGGCCCCTGGAGGAGGGCAGCAATGGCCACTCCAAGTACCGCCTGAAGAAAAGG
AGGAAAACACCAGGGCCCGTCCTCCCCAAGAACGCCCTGATGCAGCTGAATGAGATCAAGCCTGGTTTGC
AGTACACACTCCTGTCCCAGACTGGGCCCGTGCACGCGCCTTTGTTTGTCATGTCTGTGGAGGTGAATGG
CCAGGTTTTTGAGGGCTCTGGTCCCACAAAGAAAAAGGCAAAACTCCATGCTGCTGAGAAGGCCTTGAGG
TCTTTCGTTCAGTTTCCTAATGCCTCTGAGGCCCACCTGGCCATGGGGAGGACCCTGTCTGTCAACACGG
ACTTCACATCTGACCAGGCCGACTTCCCTGACACGCTCTTCAATGGTTTTGAAACTCCTGACAAGGCGGA
GCCTCCCTTTTACGTGGGCTCCAATGGGGATGACTCCTTCAGTTCCAGCGGGGACCTCAGCTTGTCTGCT
TCCCCGGTGCCTGCCAGCCTAGCCCAGCCTCCTCTCCCTGTCTTACCACCATTCCCACCCCCGAGTGGGA
AGAATCCCGTGATGATCTTGAACGAACTGCGCCCAGGACTCAAGTATGACTTCCTCTCCGAGAGCGGGGA
GAGCCATGCCAAGAGCTTCGTCATGTCTGTGGTCGTGGATGGTCAGTTCTTTGAAGGCTCGGGGAGAAAC
AAGAAGCTTGCCAAGGCCCGGGCTGCGCAGTCTGCCCTGGCCGCCATTTTTAACTTGCACTTGGATCAGA
CGCCATCTCGCCAGCCTATTCCCAGTGAGGGTCTTCAGCTGCATTTACCGCAGGTTTTAGCTGACGCTGT
CTCACGCCTGGTCCTGGGTAAGTTTGGTGACCTGACCGACAACTTCTCCTCCCCTCACGCTCGCAGAAAA
GTGCTGGCTGGAGTCGTCATGACAACAGGCACAGATGTTAAAGATGCCAAGGTGATAAGTGTTTCTACAG
GAACAAAATGTATTAATGGTGAATACATGAGTGATCGTGGCCTTGCATTAAATGACTGCCATGCAGAAAT
AATATCTCGGAGATCCTTGCTCAGATTTCTTTATACACAACTTGAGCTTTACTTAAATAACAAAGATGAT
CAAAAAAGATCCATCTTTCAGAAATCAGAGCGAGGGGGGTTTAGGCTGAAGGAGAATGTCCAGTTTCATC
TGTACATCAGCACCTCTCCCTGTGGAGATGCCAGAATCTTCTCACCACATGAGCCAATCCTGGAAGAACC
AGCAGATAGACACCCAAATCGTAAAGCAAGAGGACAGCTACGGACCAAAATAGAGTCTGGTGAGGGGACG
ATTCCAGTGCGCTCCAATGCGAGCATCCAAACGTGGGACGGGGTGCTGCAAGGGGAGCGGCTGCTCACCA
TGTCCTGCAGTGACAAGATTGCACGCTGGAACGTGGTGGGCATCCAGGGATCCCTGCTCAGCATTTTCGT
GGAGCCCATTTACTTCTCGAGCATCATCCTGGGCAGCCTTTACCACGGGGACCACCTTTCCAGGGCCATG
TACCAGCGGATCTCCAACATAGAGGACCTGCCACCTCTCTACACCCTCAACAAGCCTTTGCTCAGTGGCA
TCAGCAATGCAGAAGCACGGCAGCCAGGGAAGGCCCCCAACTTCAGTGTCAACTGGACGGTAGGCGACTC
CGCTATTGAGGTCATCAACGCCACGACTGGGAAGGATGAGCTGGGCCGCGCGTCCCGCCTGTGTAAGCAC
GCGTTGTACTGTCGCTGGATGCGTGTGCACGGCAAGGTTCCCTCCCACTTACTACGCTCCAAGATTACCA
AGCCCAACGTGTACCATGAGTCCAAGCTGGCGGCAAAGGAGTACCAGGCCGCCAAGGCGCGTCTGTTCAC
AGCCTTCATCAAGGCGGGGCTGGGGGCCTGGGTGGAGAAGCCCACCGAGCAGGACCAGTTCTCACTCACG
CCCTGA
