>Addgene plasmid #124620 | GluR2_adRNA(1,20,6)-ADAR2 | depositor partial sequence | sequence record 238415 | LKO.1 5'
GTGGAATAGTATAACAATATGCTAAATGTTGTTATAGTATCCCACTGCCGCCAGCTGGATTTCCC
